>Addgene plasmid #105477 | pISH-Vmn2r78 | addgene full sequence | sequence record 213322 | Addgene NGS Result
CGACGGCCAGTGAATTGTAATACGACTCACTATAGGGCGAATTGGGCCCGACGTCGCATGCTCCCGGCCG
CCATGGCGGCCGCGGGAATTCGATTGAAAGTTGTGACCTTTCTGGATTACAAAGAACCCTTGGGAATGGC
TCTGGCTGTCTTGGCTGTGTTCTTTTCTTCTCTTACATTTATTATACTCTGTGTCTTCTTGAAACACCGA
GACACTCCCATAGTCAAGGCCAATAATGAAACTCTCAGCTATGTCCTACTCACCTCCCTCATATTTTGTT
TTATTTGTTCCTTGCTCTACATTGGTTATCCCACTATGGTTAGCTGCATCCTGCAACAGACCACATTTGC
CCTTGTGTTCACTGTGGCTGCCTCTTGTGTCTTAGCCAAGACAATTACTGTAGTCCTAGCATTTAAGATC
ACTGTTCCAGGAAGAAGACTGAGGTGGCTGCTACTTTCAGGGGCACCTAATTACATCATTCCCATATGCA
CCACAATACAAATGATTCTCTGTGGAATCTGGCTGGGAACCTCTCCTCCATTTGTTGATGCTGATCTACA
CATGATACATGAACACATCATCATTGTTTGCAACAAAGGTTCAGTGACTGCCTTCTACTGTGTCCTGGGA
TACATGGGCTCTCTTGCTCTTGCAAGTCTCACTGTGGCTTTCCTAGCCAGGAATCTCCCTGACACGTTCA
ATGAAGCCAAGCTCCTGACATTCAGCATGCTGGTGTTCTGCAGTGTCTGGGTCACCTTCCTCCCTGTCTA
TCATAGCACTAAGGGCAAGGCTATGGTTGCTGTGGAATCACTAGTGAATTCGCGGCCGCCTGCAGGTCGA
CCATATGGGAGAGCTCCCAACGCGTTGGATGCATAGCTTGAGTATTCTATAGTGTCACCTAAATAGCTTG
GCGTAATCATGGTCATAGCTGTTTCCTGTGTGAAATTGTTATCCGCTCACAATTCCACACAACATACGAG
CCGGAAGCATAAAGTGTAAAGCCTGGGGTGCCTAATGAGTGAGCTAACTCACATTAATTGCGTTGCGCTC
ACTGCCCGCTTTCCAGTCGGGAAACCTGTCGTGCCAGCTGCATTAATGAATCGGCCAACGCGCGGGGAGA
GGCGGTTTGCGTATTGGGCGCTCTTCCGCTTCCTCGCTCACTGACTCGCTGCGCTCGGTCGTTCGGCTGC
GGCGAGCGGTATCAGCTCACTCAAAGGCGGTAATACGGTTATCCACAGAATCAGGGGATAACGCAGGAAA
GAACATGTGAGCAAAAGGCCAGCAAAAGGCCAGGAACCGTAAAAAGGCCGCGTTGCTGGCGTTTTTCCAT
AGGCTCCGCCCCCCTGACGAGCATCACAAAAATCGACGCTCAAGTCAGAGGTGGCGAAACCCGACAGGAC
TATAAAGATACCAGGCGTTTCCCCCTGGAAGCTCCCTCGTGCGCTCTCCTGTTCCGACCCTGCCGCTTAC
CGGATACCTGTCCGCCTTTCTCCCTTCGGGAAGCGTGGCGCTTTCTCATAGCTCACGCTGTAGGTATCTC
AGTTCGGTGTAGGTCGTTCGCTCCAAGCTGGGCTGTGTGCACGAACCCCCCGTTCAGCCCGACCGCTGCG
CCTTATCCGGTAACTATCGTCTTGAGTCCAACCCGGTAAGACACGACTTATCGCCACTGGCAGCAGCCAC
TGGTAACAGGATTAGCAGAGCGAGGTATGTAGGCGGTGCTACAGAGTTCTTGAAGTGGTGGCCTAACTAC
GGCTACACTAGAAGAACAGTATTTGGTATCTGCGCTCTGCTGAAGCCAGTTACCTTCGGAAAAAGAGTTG
GTAGCTCTTGATCCGGCAAACAAACCACCGCTGGTAGCGGTGGTTTTTTTGTTTGCAAGCAGCAGATTAC
GCGCAGAAAAAAAGGATCTCAAGAAGATCCTTTGATCTTTTCTACGGGGTCTGACGCTCAGTGGAACGAA
AACTCACGTTAAGGGATTTTGGTCATGAGATTATCAAAAAGGATCTTCACCTAGATCCTTTTAAATTAAA
AATGAAGTTTTAAATCAATCTAAAGTATATATGAGTAAACTTGGTCTGACAGTTACCAATGCTTAATCAG
TGAGGCACCTATCTCAGCGATCTGTCTATTTCGTTCATCCATAGTTGCCTGACTCCCCGTCGTGTAGATA
ACTACGATACGGGAGGGCTTACCATCTGGCCCCAGTGCTGCAATGATACCGCGAGACCCACGCTCACCGG
CTCCAGATTTATCAGCAATAAACCAGCCAGCCGGAAGGGCCGAGCGCAGAAGTGGTCCTGCAACTTTATC
CGCCTCCATCCAGTCTATTAATTGTTGCCGGGAAGCTAGAGTAAGTAGTTCGCCAGTTAATAGTTTGCGC
AACGTTGTTGCCATTGCTACAGGCATCGTGGTGTCACGCTCGTCGTTTGGTATGGCTTCATTCAGCTCCG
GTTCCCAACGATCAAGGCGAGTTACATGATCCCCCATGTTGTGCAAAAAAGCGGTTAGCTCCTTCGGTCC
TCCGATCGTTGTCAGAAGTAAGTTGGCCGCAGTGTTATCACTCATGGTTATGGCAGCACTGCATAATTCT
CTTACTGTCATGCCATCCGTAAGATGCTTTTCTGTGACTGGTGAGTACTCAACCAAGTCATTCTGAGAAT
AGTGTATGCGGCGACCGAGTTGCTCTTGCCCGGCGTCAATACGGGATAATACCGCGCCACATAGCAGAAC
TTTAAAAGTGCTCATCATTGGAAAACGTTCTTCGGGGCGAAAACTCTCAAGGATCTTACCGCTGTTGAGA
TCCAGTTCGATGTAACCCACTCGTGCACCCAACTGATCTTCAGCATCTTTTACTTTCACCAGCGTTTCTG
GGTGAGCAAAAACAGGAAGGCAAAATGCCGCAAAAAAGGGAATAAGGGCGACACGGAAATGTTGAATACT
CATACTCTTCCTTTTTCAATATTATTGAAGCATTTATCAGGGTTATTGTCTCATGAGCGGATACATATTT
GAATGTATTTAGAAAAATAAACAAATAGGGGTTCCGCGCACATTTCCCCGAAAAGTGCCACCTGATGCGG
TGTGAAATACCGCACAGATGCGTAAGGAGAAAATACCGCATCAGGAAATTGTAAGCGTTAATATTTTGTT
AAAATTCGCGTTAAATTTTTGTTAAATCAGCTCATTTTTTAACCAATAGGCCGAAATCGGCAAAATCCCT
TATAAATCAAAAGAATAGACCGAGATAGGGT
[37 nt withheld, positions 3252-3288]
AAAGAACGTGGACTCCAACGTCAAAGG
[49 nt withheld, positions 3316-3364]
T
[91 nt withheld, positions 3366-3456]
G
[124 nt withheld, positions 3458-3581]
CCATTCGCCATTCAGGCTGCGCAACTGTTGGGAAGGGCGATCGGTGCGGGCCTCTTCGCTATTACGCCAG
CTGGCGAAAGGGGGATGTGCTGCAAGGCGATTAAGTTGGGTAACGCCAGGGTTTTCCCAGTCACGACGTT
GTAAAA
Features (pLannotate 1.2.2; 14 found; start..end, strand, type, name):
     18..36      +  promoter       T7 promoter: promoter for bacteriophage T7 RNA polymerase
     97..807     +  CDS            Vmn2r116 (fragment): V2116_MOUSE - Also known as V2rp5 From Mus musculus (Mouse).
    812..874     -  CDS            VESPI_VESMG (fragment): Experimental evidence at protein level: Swiss-Prot protein existence level 1. Shows contractile activity on isolated ileum smooth muscle. From Vespa magnifica (Hornet).
    886..904     -  promoter       SP6 promoter: promoter for bacteriophage SP6 RNA polymerase
    946..962     -  protein_bind   lac operator: The lac repressor binds to the lac operator to inhibit transcription in E. coli. This inhibition can be relieved by adding lactose or isopropyl-β-D-thiogalactopyranoside (IPTG). lac repressor encoded by lacI
    970..1000    -  promoter       lac promoter: promoter for the E. coli lac operon
   1015..1036    -  protein_bind   CAP binding site: CAP binding activates transcription in the presence of cAMP. E. coli catabolite activator protein
   1049..1141    -  CDS            lacI (fragment): lac repressor; lacI; The lac repressor binds to the lac operator to inhibit transcription in E. coli. This inhibition can be relieved by adding lactose or isopropyl-β-D-thiogalactopyranoside (IPTG).
   1324..1912    -  rep_origin     ori: high-copy-number ColE1/pMB1/pBR322/pUC origin of replication
   2083..2943    -  CDS            AmpR: β-lactamase; bla; confers resistance to ampicillin, carbenicillin, and related antibiotics
   2944..3048    -  promoter       AmpR promoter: bla
   3075..3125    +  misc_feature   bom (fragment): basis of mobility region from pBR322
   3153..3581    -  rep_origin     f1 ori (sequence partly withheld): f1 bacteriophage origin of replication; arrow indicates direction of (+) strand synthesis
   3585..15      -  CDS            lacZα (fragment) (across the origin): LacZα fragment of β-galactosidase; lacZ fragment
