[The description below was written by a language model from this plasmid's Addgene catalogue record and pLannotate feature annotations shown in this document.]
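Description:
pISH-Vmn2r78 is a small bacterial cloning plasmid built on the pGEM-T Easy backbone and intended as a template for in vitro transcription of a riboprobe for in situ hybridization. It is propagated in E. coli at high copy number from a ColE1/pUC-type origin and selected with ampicillin through the β-lactamase (AmpR) gene and its own promoter. The backbone also carries an f1 phage origin, which allows single-stranded DNA production, and the remnants of the lac promoter/operator and lacZα region that normally provide blue/white screening and are interrupted here by the insert.

The payload is a fragment of about 712 bp from the mouse Vmn2r78 gene, which encodes a type 2 vomeronasal receptor. It sits in the multiple cloning region between opposing T7 and SP6 bacteriophage promoters, so RNA can be made from either strand depending on the polymerase used. The depositor specifies linearizing with NcoI and transcribing with SP6 RNA polymerase. Because the insert is annotated on the forward strand, downstream of T7, with SP6 reading back towards it, SP6 transcription should yield the antisense strand suitable for detecting the mRNA.

The automated annotation labels the insert as a fragment of Vmn2r116, a related family member. This most likely reflects sequence similarity within the V2R family rather than a different insert, though it suggests that cross-hybridization among close paralogues is worth bearing in mind. A short hit to a hornet peptide next to the insert appears to be a spurious match in polylinker sequence. The associated study examined Trpc2-expressing sensory neurons in the mouse main olfactory epithelium.
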