Addgene plasmid #105477: pISH-Vmn2r78
Purpose: to generate a riboprobe for in situ hybridazation
Depositing lab: Peter Mombaerts. Depositing organization: Max Planck Research Unit for Neurogenetics. Publication: Trpc2-expressing sensory neurons in the main olfactory epithelium of the mouse. Omura M, Mombaerts P. Cell Rep. 2014 Jul 24;8(2):583-95. doi: 10.1016/j.celrep.2014.06.010. Epub 2014 Jul 4. PubMed 25001287.
Backbone
  Vector backbone: pGEM-Teasy
  Backbone size w/o insert (bp): 3015
  Vector type: to ganerate riboprobe
Growth in bacteria
  Bacterial resistance: Ampicillin, 100 μg/mL
  Growth temperature: 37°C
  Growth strain: DH5alpha
  Copy number: High Copy
Gene/Insert
  Gene/Insert name: Vmn2r78
  Species: M. musculus (mouse)
  Insert size (bp): 712
  Entrez Gene: Vmn2r78
  Cloning method: Unknown
  Sequencing primers: 5′ M13-for; 3′ M13-Reverse
Terms and licenses: Academic/Nonprofit Terms; Industry Terms: Not Available to Industry
Depositor comments: Linearize with NcoI, use SP6 RNA polymerase for IVT.
How to cite: pISH-Vmn2r78 was a gift from Peter Mombaerts (Addgene plasmid # 105477 ; http://n2t.net/addgene:105477 ; RRID:Addgene_105477)
