>Addgene plasmid #105477 | pISH-Vmn2r78 | depositor partial sequence | sequence record 199647 | insert: sequenced with M13-for primer
ATGCTCCCGGCCGCCATGGCGGCCGCGGGAATTCGATTGAAAGTTGTGACCTTTCTGGATTACAAAGAAC
CCTTGGGAATGGCTCTGGCTGTCTTGGCTGTGTTCTTTTCTTCTCTTACATTTATTATACTCTGTGTCTT
CTTGAAACACCGAGACACTCCCATAGTCAAGGCCAATAATGAAACTCTCAGCTATGTCCTACTCACCTCC
CTCATATTTTGTTTTATTTGTTCCTTGCTCTACATTGGTTATCCCACTATGGTTAGCTGCATCCTGCAAC
AGACCACATTTGCCCTTGTGTTCACTGTGGCTGCCTCTTGTGTCTTAGCCAAGACAATTACTGTAGTCCT
AGCATTTAAGATCACTGTTCCAGGAAGAAGACTGAGGTGGCTGCTACTTTCAGGGGCACCTAATTACATC
ATTCCCATATGCACCACAATACAAATGATTCTCTGTGGAATCTGGCTGGGAACCTCTCCTCCATTTGTTG
ATGCTGATCTACACATGATACATGAACACATCATCATTGTTTGCAACAAAGGTTCAGTGACTGCCTTCTA
CTGTGTCCTGGGATACATGGGCTCTCTTGCTCTTGCAAGTCTCACTGTGGCTTTCCTAGCCAGGAATCTC
CCTGACACGTTCAATGAAGCCAAGCTCCTGACATTCAGCATGCTGGTGTTCTGCAGTGTCTGGGTCACCT
TCCTCCCTGTCTATCATAGCACTAAGGGCAAGGCTATGGTTGCTGTGGAATCACTAGTGAATTCGCGGCC
GCCTGCAGGTCGACCATATGGGAGAGCTCCCAACGCGTTGGATGCATAGCTTGAGTATTCTATAGTGTCA
CCTAAATAGCTTGGCGTAATCATGGTCATAGCTGTTTCCTGTGTGAAATTGTTATCCGCT
